>Addgene plasmid #169227 | TVBB C-term-mNeongreen | addgene full sequence | sequence record 332681 | Addgene NGS Result
TTTTAAATCAATCTAAAGTATATATGAGTAAACTTGGTCTGACAGTTACCAATGCTTAATCAGTGAGGCA
CCTATCTCAGCGATCTGTCTATTTCGTTCATCCATAGTTGCCTGACTCCCCGTCGTGTAGATAACTACGA
TACGGGAGGGCTTACCATCTGGCCCCAGTGCTGCAATGATACCGCGAGACCCACGCTCACCGGCTCCAGA
TTTATCAGCAATAAACCAGCCAGCCGGAAGGGCCGAGCGCAGAAGTGGTCCTGCAACTTTATCCGCCTCC
ATCCAGTCTATTAATTGTTGCCGGGAAGCTAGAGTAAGTAGTTCGCCAGTTAATAGTTTGCGCAACGTTG
TTGCCATTGCTACAGGCATCGTGGTGTCACGCTCGTCGTTTGGTATGGCTTCATTCAGCTCCGGTTCCCA
ACGATCAAGGCGAGTTACATGATCCCCCATGTTGTGCAAAAAAGCGGTTAGCTCCTTCGGTCCTCCGATC
GTTGTCAGAAGTAAGTTGGCCGCAGTGTTATCACTCATGGTTATGGCAGCACTGCATAATTCTCTTACTG
TCATGCCATCCGTAAGATGCTTTTCTGTGACTGGTGAGTACTCAACCAAGTCATTCTGAGAATAGTGTAT
GCGGCGACCGAGTTGCTCTTGCCCGGCGTCAATACGGGATAATACCGCGCCACATAGCAGAACTTTAAAA
GTGCTCATCATTGGAAAACGTTCTTCGGGGCGAAAACTCTCAAGGATCTTACCGCTGTTGAGATCCAGTT
CGATGTAACCCACTCGTGCACCCAACTGATCTTCAGCATCTTTTACTTTCACCAGCGTTTCTGGGTGAGC
AAAAACAGGAAGGCAAAATGCCGCAAAAAAGGGAATAAGGGCGACACGGAAATGTTGAATACTCATACTC
TTCCTTTTTCAATATTATTGAAGCATTTATCAGGGTTATTGTCTCATGAGCGGATACATATTTGAATGTA
TTTAGAAAAATAAACAAATAGGGGTTCCGCGCACATTTCCCCGAAAAGTGCCACCTGATGCGGTGTGAAA
TACCGCACAGATGCGTAAGGAGAAAATACCGCTACGGAAGAGCGCGATCGCGTTTAAAGGCTCTTCAGGC
GGAGGCGGCAGCGCCAGCGTGAGCAAGGGCGAGGAGGATAACATGGCCTCTCTCCCAGCGACACATGAGT
TACACATCTTTGGCTCTATCAACGGTGTGGACTTTGACATGGTGGGTCAGGGAACCGGAAATCCAAATGA
TGGTTATGAGGAGTTAAATCTGAAGTCAACCAAGGGTGACCTCCAGTTCTCTCCTTGGATTCTGGTCCCT
CATATCGGGTATGGCTTCCATCAGTACCTGCCTTACCCTGACGGGATGTCTCCTTTCCAGGCCGCCATGG
TAGATGGCTCTGGATACCAAGTCCATAGAACAATGCAGTTTGAAGATGGTGCCTCCCTTACTGTTAATTA
CAGATACACATACGAGGGAAGCCATATCAAAGGAGAGGCCCAGGTGAAGGGGACTGGTTTCCCTGCTGAC
GGTCCTGTGATGACCAACTCGCTGACCGCTGCGGACTGGTGCAGGTCGAAGAAAACTTACCCCAACGACA
AAACCATCATCAGTACCTTTAAGTGGAGTTACACCACTGGAAATGGCAAAAGATACCGGAGCACTGCGAG
AACCACTTACACTTTTGCCAAGCCAATGGCGGCTAACTATCTGAAGAACCAGCCGATGTACGTGTTCCGT
AAGACGGAGCTCAAGCACTCCAAGACCGAGCTCAACTTCAAGGAGTGGCAAAAGGCCTTTACCGATGTGA
TGGGCATGGACGAGCTGTACAAGTGACGAAGAGCGTTTAAACGCGAACCGGCTCTTCGAATTCCTCGCTC
ACTGACTCGCTGCGCTCGGTCGTTCGGCTGCGGCGAGCGGTATCAGCTCACTCAAAGGCGGTAATACGGT
TATCCACAGAATCAGGGGATAACGCAGGAAAGAACATGTGAGCAAAAGGCCAGCAAAAGGCCAGGAACCG
TAAAAAGGCCGCGTTGCTGGCGTTTTTCCATAGGCTCCGCCCCCCTGACGAGCATCACAAAAATCGACGC
TCAAGTCAGAGGTGGCGAAACCCGACAGGACTATAAAGATACCAGGCGTTTCCCCCTGGAAGCTCCCTCG
TGCGCTCTCCTGTTCCGACCCTGCCGCTTACCGGATACCTGTCCGCCTTTCTCCCTTCGGGAAGCGTGGC
GCTTTCTCATAGCTCACGCTGTAGGTATCTCAGTTCGGTGTAGGTCGTTCGCTCCAAGCTGGGCTGTGTG
CACGAACCCCCCGTTCAGCCCGACCGCTGCGCCTTATCCGGTAACTATCGTCTTGAGTCCAACCCGGTAA
GACACGACTTATCGCCACTGGCAGCAGCCACTGGTAACAGGATTAGCAGAGCGAGGTATGTAGGCGGTGC
TACAGAGTTCTTGAAGTGGTGGCCTAACTACGGCTACACTAGAAGAACAGTATTTGGTATCTGCGCTCTG
CTGAAGCCAGTTACCTTCGGAAAAAGAGTTGGTAGCTCTTGATCCGGCAAACAAACCACCGCTGGTAGCG
GTGGTTTTTTTGTTTGCAAGCAGCAGATTACGCGCAGAAAAAAAGGATCTCAAGAAGATCCTTTGATCTT
TTCTACGGGGTCTGACGCTCAGTGGAACGAAAACTCACGTTAAGGGATTTTGGTCATGAGATTATCAAAA
AGGATCTTCACCTAGATCCTTTTAAATTAAAAATGAAG
Features (pLannotate 1.2.2; 5 found; start..end, strand, type, name):
     46..906     -  CDS            AmpR: β-lactamase; bla; confers resistance to ampicillin, carbenicillin, and related antibiotics
    907..1011    -  promoter       AmpR promoter: bla
   1038..1082    +  misc_feature   bom (fragment): basis of mobility region from pBR322
   1139..1843    +  CDS            mNeonGreen: mNeonGreen is a basic (constitutively fluorescent) green/yellow fluorescent protein published in 2013, derived from Branchiostoma lanceolatum. It is reported to be a very rapidly-maturing monomer with moderate acid sensitivity.
   2055..2643    -  rep_origin     ori: high-copy-number ColE1/pMB1/pBR322/pUC origin of replication
