[The description below was written by a language model from this plasmid's Addgene catalogue record and pLannotate feature annotations shown in this document.]
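Description:
TVBB C-term-mNeongreen is a compact (about 2.8 kb) targeting vector backbone intended as a starting point for building homology-directed knock-in donors that fuse a linker-mNeonGreen tag to the C-terminus of a chosen endogenous gene. It is built on a PCR-amplified, minimal bacterial backbone of roughly 2 kb that carries little more than a ColE1/pMB1-type origin of replication and the β-lactamase gene with its native promoter, so it is propagated in E. coli under ampicillin selection. A short fragment of the pBR322 bom region is also annotated. The catalogue lists the plasmid as low copy, whereas the annotation software labels the origin as a high-copy type.

The roughly 800 bp synthetic insert, introduced by Gibson assembly, is described as a "double SapI flanked mNeongreen". The mNeonGreen coding sequence, a bright, rapidly maturing monomeric green/yellow fluorescent protein, is bracketed on each side by SapI sites. As SapI is a type IIS enzyme that cuts outside its recognition site, this layout presumably allows locus-specific left and right homology arms to be inserted on either side of the tag, yielding a gene-specific donor. No promoter is annotated upstream of mNeonGreen, consistent with expression depending on in-frame integration at the target locus. The record lists blasticidin as a selectable marker, but no blasticidin resistance cassette appears in the feature table, and the small plasmid size leaves little room for one, so this entry should be treated with caution. The associated work concerns fluorescent tagging of genes in human organoids without double-strand DNA cleavage.
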