Addgene plasmid #169227: TVBB C-term-mNeongreen
Purpose: Targeting vector backbone to support a knock-in of Linker-mNeongreen at the C-terminus of a target locus
Depositing lab: Hugo Snippert. Depositing organization: University Medical Centre Utrecht. Publication: Efficient and error-free fluorescent gene tagging in human organoids without double-strand DNA cleavage. Bollen Y, Hageman JH, van Leenen P, Derks LLM, Ponsioen B, Buissant des Amorie JR, Verlaan-Klink I, van den Bos M, Terstappen LWMM, van Boxtel R, Snippert HJG. PLoS Biol. 2022 Jan 28;20(1):e3001527. doi: 10.1371/journal.pbio.3001527. PubMed 35089911.
Backbone
  Vector backbone: Minimalistic Amp + ColE1 backbone
  Backbone size w/o insert (bp): 1969
  Total vector size (bp): 2768
  Modifications to backbone: PCR amplified minimalistic backbone segment
  Vector type: Targeting vector backbone
  Selectable markers: Blasticidin
Growth in bacteria
  Bacterial resistance: Ampicillin, 100 μg/mL
  Growth temperature: 37°C
  Growth strain: DH5alpha
  Growth instructions: Grow at 30C for a few hours after overnight growth at 37C to amplify the plasmid copy number
  Copy number: Low Copy
Gene/Insert
  Gene/Insert name: Double SapI flanked mNeongreen
  Species: Synthetic
  Insert size (bp): 799
  Cloning method: Gibson Cloning
  Sequencing primers: 5′ caaataggggttccgcgcac; 3′ ttaccgcctttgagtgagctga
Terms and licenses: Academic/Nonprofit Terms; Industry Terms: Not Available to Industry
How to cite: TVBB C-term-mNeongreen was a gift from Hugo Snippert (Addgene plasmid # 169227 ; http://n2t.net/addgene:169227 ; RRID:Addgene_169227)
